>Addgene plasmid #68692 | pMpGWB427 | depositor full sequence | sequence record 122060 | pMpGWB427 sequence 13447 bps
TTTCACGCCCTTTTAAATATCCGATTATTCTAATAAACGCTCTTTTCTCTTAGGTTTACCCGCCAATATA
TCCTGTCAAACACTGATAGTTTAAACTGAAGGCGGGAAACGACAATCTGATCCAAGCTCAAGCTGCTCTA
GCATTCGCCATTCAGGCTGCGCAACTGTTGGGAAGGGCGATCGGTGCGGGCCTCTTCGCTATTACGCCAG
CTGGCGAAAGGGGGATGTGCTGCAAGGCGATTAAGTTGGGTAACGCCAGGGTTTTCCCAGTCACGACGTT
GTAAAACGACGGCCAGTGCCAAGCTTGGCCCGGGCAAATGAGTCACACACATTGTTGAGAGACATATCAA
AATAACTCAATTGTAAGGTAAGTTGATAGATTTCCCAGTTAAATGCATTATTTTAACAATATTTGTATCT
CAAATTTTCAAAATCATATCAAATTTGCAGATCTTGATGATGATTCACAACTCTGTCTTCGATTTTTGAT
TGTTAACGGGTATCGATATTTGGGTAACTTAAAAAGAATTTGCTAAAGATCTTAAAAAACAGATTAAAAA
AACCTTTCAAAATAGCTAATCCTTTAAATCCGTTTCACAATATAATGCTCATTGATGATAATCGAAAAGA
TTCCATTTTAAAGTGCATATAAATTGCTTAATTATCTCTTTCTGTCTCGTAATATTTTGTTCTCTCCTAT
TGGATCGGACCCGCATCTTCTCGATCAGTTCACTATACTAATATTTGGTCAACTTCAAGAGAGATTAGAA
CTTCGTTCTCCAAAGTGTAAAGGCCGACAAGCAGAAAAGGAAACTTCAATCAGAAGCCTTCTAGGTTTTC
CCGCGTCCCAAAAAGCGAAGGGAGGACGGGGAGGACGGTGAGGCCAGAAGAAGAAAGCAACAGTAAAATC
TCATGTGATTGCGTGCATGTCATGGATCTATGGGATGCTAGTCCACCGTTTGGAAGTATGTGCAGAAGGA
GAAAGGCGCGGGAGGCCAAAAGCGACTTCGGCCACCTCTCTACTTTCTAGAAAGTTTGCTCGCAGCTTGT
AATAAGCGCGGAAAAGGTACTCGAAAAACCGGAGCAATCGGTGTGGTATCAGCAGTCGGGTTCGCTAAAC
CTACGTCTTCTTATTTTGGAATGTTAAATTGAAAGGGCGTGCCGGCCCTAAGCACGGACGATGTGACAGA
CGGAGGAGTGTGAGCAATTCGGATGACGATGCTGGCCGGCAGTCACGACAAAGAGTCCGAAGGGGCATGG
ACAGGGCAATATATAAATGGAAAAGAGGCTTTGAATATTCCTAACCCTTCGTCGTCGGCCTCCCAACTTG
CCCTCGCATGCTGAATTGGCCGCCTATCTGCGAATGGCCGGCCGCCGACCCTAAGTCGCAATAACTTGAA
CGGAGCCGATGCAAAGTCCTTATCGAACGCTCGTTATTATAAACGGGGCAGACCTAGGTATTTAATTATA
TCAAAACCCTCCGCAATTTCGCTAATCATTCCCTAATTTCTTCTACTTTGGCGTCTAGTGCTGTGGTCGC
GCTTGCTCTCAAAGCTCGCTGGGAGGCAGTGGAGCGTCTGGCTTAAAATCGATCGCCGCAACCCTAGAGT
TCCTTTCACTTCTTTCTCTCTTGCGTGGAGAGCATCGACATCGAAGAGCTGCATCTTGTCTTCTGGTATG
CGCCTTGTGCCCTCGTCTCTGTACGTCGTTACGATTGCTCGATATTGTGATTGTCTAGACCTGAAACCCG
ACTGGAGCTTTTACGTGGTGTCGATTGGGGCCTCGAGCGAGTGATTTTTTAGGTTCGTTTTAGCCAAGTA
CATCCCACTTTGGTCAGTCCTGTTATCTCGGTAAGGTGTTCAGTTCGGTCTCTGGTGCGGAGGTGCCTCG
TAAGTTTCCTGCATGATAGATTTGTCTATCCTTGACTTGAAGAGGAGTCGAAGGTCAGCGAGGTTGGCTG
TGTGCTATGGACGTCGGTGCTCCTTGGTTCCGTGCTTCTATGGGTGTTGCCTCAACAGTATTGATGTGCC
TGCAGAAAGGTTGACTAGAGTTATCAACAAGTTTGTACAAAAAAGCTGAACGAGAAACGTAAAATGATAT
AAATATCAATATATTAAATTAGATTTTGCATAAAAAACAGACTACATAATACTGTAAAACACAACATATC
CAGTCACTATGGCGGCCCCTCGAGGGGCCGCATTAGGCACCCCAGGCTTTACACTTTATGCTTCCGGCTC
GTATAATGTGTGGATTTTGAGTTAGGATCCGTCGAGATTTTCAGGAGCTAAGGAAGCTAAAATGGAGAAA
AAAATCACTGGATATACCACCGTTGATATATCCCAATGGCATCGTAAAGAACATTTTGAGGCATTTCAGT
CAGTTGCTCAATGTACCTATAACCAGACCGTTCAGCTGGATATTACGGCCTTTTTAAAGACCGTAAAGAA
AAATAAGCACAAGTTTTATCCGGCCTTTATTCACATTCTTGCCCGCCTGATGAATGCTCATCCGGAATTC
CGTATGGCAATGAAAGACGGTGAGCTGGTGATATGGGATAGTGTTCACCCTTGTTACACCGTTTTCCATG
AGCAAACTGAAACGTTTTCATCGCTCTGGAGTGAATACCACGACGATTTCCGGCAGTTTCTACACATATA
TTCGCAAGATGTGGCGTGTTACGGTGAAAACCTGGCCTATTTCCCTAAAGGGTTTATTGAGAATATGTTT
TTCGTCTCAGCCAATCCCTGGGTGAGTTTCACCAGTTTTGATTTAAACGTGGCCAATATGGACAACTTCT
TCGCCCCCGTTTTCACCATGGGCAAATATTATACGCAAGGCGACAAGGTGCTGATGCCGCTGGCGATTCA
GGTTCATCATGCCGTTTGTGATGGCTTCCATGTCGGCAGAATGCTTAATGAATTACAACAGTACTGCGAT
GAGTGGCAGGGCGGGGCGTAAAGATCTGGATCCGGCTTACTAAAAGCCAGATAACAGTATGCGTATTTGC
GCGCTGATTTTTGCGGTATAAGAATATATACTGATATGTATACCCGAAGTATGTCAAAAAGAGGTATGCT
ATGAAGCAGCGTATTACAGTGACAGTTGACAGCGACAGCTATCAGTTGCTCAAGGCATATATGATGTCAA
TATCTCCGGTCTGGTAAGCACAACCATGCAGAATGAAGCCCGTCGTCTGCGTGCCGAACGCTGGAAAGCG
GAAAATCAGGAAGGGATGGCTGAGGTCGCCCGGTTTATTGAAATGAACGGCTCTTTTGCTGACGAGAACA
GGGGCTGGTGAAATGCAGTTTAAGGTTTACACCTATAAAAGAGAGAGCCGTTATCGTCTGTTTGTGGATG
TACAGAGTGATATTATTGACACGCCCGGGCGACGGATGGTGATCCCCCTGGCCAGTGCACGTCTGCTGTC
AGATAAAGTCCCCCGTGAACTTTACCCGGTGGTGCATATCGGGGATGAAAGCTGGCGCATGATGACCACC
GATATGGCCAGTGTGCCGGTCTCCGTTATCGGGGAAGAAGTGGCTGATCTCAGCCACCGCGAAAATGACA
TCAAAAACGCCATTAACCTGATGTTCTGGGGAATATAAATGTCAGGCTCCCTTATACACAGCCAGTCTGC
AGGTCGACCATAGTGACTGGATATGTTGTGTTTTACAGTATTATGTAGTCTGTTTTTTATGCAAAATCTA
ATTTAATATATTGATATTTATATCATTTTACGTTTCTCGTTCAGCTTTCTTGTACAAAGTGGTTGATAAC
AGCGCTGGAGGCTCCGGTGGGAGCATGAGCGAGCTGATTAAGGAGAACATGCACATGAAGCTGTACATGG
AGGGCACCGTGAACAACCACCACTTCAAGTGCACATCCGAGGGCGAAGGCAAGCCCTACGAGGGCACCCA
GACCATGAGAATCAAGGTGGTCGAGGGCGGCCCTCTCCCCTTCGCCTTCGACATCCTGGCTACCAGCTTC
ATGTACGGCAGCAGAACCTTCATCAACCACACCCAGGGCATCCCCGACTTCTTTAAGCAGTCCTTCCCTG
AGGGCTTCACATGGGAGAGAGTCACCACATACGAAGACGGGGGCGTGCTGACCGCTACCCAGGACACCAG
CCTCCAGGACGGCTGCCTCATCTACAACGTCAAGATCAGAGGGGTGAACTTCCCATCCAACGGCCCTGTG
ATGCAGAAGAAAACACTCGGCTGGGAGGCCAACACCGAGATGCTGTACCCCGCTGACGGCGGCCTGGAAG
GCAGAAGCGACATGGCCCTGAAGCTCGTGGGCGGGGGCCACCTGATCTGCAACTTCAAGACCACATACAG
ATCCAAGAAACCCGCTAAGAACCTCAAGATGCCCGGCGTCTACTATGTGGACCACAGACTGGAAAGAATC
AAGGAGGCCGACAAAGAGACCTACGTCGAGCAGCACGAGGTGGCTGTGGCCAGATACTGCGACCTCCCTA
GCAAACTGGGGCACAAGTGAGCTTAGAGCTCGAATTTCCCCGATCGTTCAAACATTTGGCAATAAAGTTT
CTTAAGATTGAATCCTGTTGCCGGTCTTGCGATGATTATCATATAATTTCTGTTGAATTACGTTAAGCAT
GTAATAATTAACATGTAATGCATGACGTTATTTATGAGATGGGTTTTTATGATTAGAGTCCCGCAATTAT
ACATTTAATACGCGATAGAAAACAAAATATAGCGCGCAAACTAGGATAAATTATCGCGCGCGGTGTCATC
TATGTTACTAGATCGGGAATTGGTTCCGGAACCAATTCGTAATCATGGTCATAGCTGTTTCCTGTGTGAA
ATTGTTATCCGCTCACAATTCCACACAACATACGAGCCGGAAGCATAAAGTGTAAAGCCTGGGGTGCCTA
ATGAGTGAGCTAACTCACATTAGGCTGAATTAGGCGCGCCTATTTCTGAATTCAACACATTGCGGACGTT
TTTAATGTACTGAATTAACGCCGAATTAATTCGGGGGATCTGGATTTTAGTACTGGATTTTGGTTTTAGG
AATTAGAAATTTTATTGATAGAAGTATTTTACAAATACAAATACATACTAAGGGTTTCTTATATGCTCAA
CACATGAGCGAAACCCTATAGGAACCCTAATTCCCTTATCTGGGAACTACTCACACATTATTATGGAGAA
ACTCGAGCTTGTCGATCGACTCTAGCTAGAGGATCGATCCGAACCCCAGAGTCCCGCTCAGAAGAACTCG
TCAAGAAGGCGATAGAAGGCGATGCGCTGCGAATCGGGAGCGGCGATACCGTAAAGCACGAGGAAGCGGT
CAGCCCATTCGCCGCCAAGCTCTTCAGCAATATCACGGGTAGCCAACGCTATGTCCTGATAGCGGTCCGC
CACACCCAGCCGGCCACAGTCGATGAATCCAGAAAAGCGGCCATTTTCCACCATGATATTCGGCAAGCAG
GCATCGCCATGTGTCACGACGAGATCCTCGCCGTCGGGCATGCGCGCCTTGAGCCTGGCGAACAGTTCGG
CTGGCGCGAGCCCCTGATGCTCTTCGTCCAGATCATCCTGATCGACAAGACCGGCTTCCATCCGAGTACG
TGCTCGCTCGATGCGATGTTTCGCTTGGTGGTCGAATGGGCAGGTAGCCGGATCAAGCGTATGCAGCCGC
CGCATTGCATCAGCCATGATGGATACTTTCTCGGCAGGAGCAAGGTGAGATGACAGGAGATCCTGCCCCG
GCACTTCGCCCAATAGCAGCCAGTCCCTTCCCGCTTCAGTGACAACGTCGAGCACAGCTGCGCAAGGAAC
GCCCGTCGTGGCCAGCCACGATAGCCGCGCTGCCTCGTCCTGGAGTTCATTCAGGGCACCGGACAGGTCG
GTCTTGACAAAAAGAACCGGGCGCCCCTGCGCTGACAGCCGGAACACGGCGGCATCAGAGCAGCCGATTG
TCTGTTGTGCCCAGTCATAGCCGAATAGCCTCTCCACCCAAGCGGCCGGAGAACCTGCGTGCAATCCATC
TTGTTCAATCCCCATGGTCGATCGACAGATCTGCGAAAGCTCGAGAGAGATAGATTTGTAGAGAGAGACT
GGTGATTTCAGCGTGTCCTCTCCAAATGAAATGAACTTCCTTATATAGAGGAAGGGTCTTGCGAAGGATA
GTGGGATTGTGCGTCATCCCTTACGTCAGTGGAGATATCACATCAATCCACTTGCTTTGAAGACGTGGTT
GGAACGTCTTCTTTTTCCACGATGCTCCTCGTGGGTGGGGGTCCATCTTTGGGACCACTGTCGGCAGAGG
CATCTTGAACGATAGCCTTTCCTTTATCGCAATGATGGCATTTGTAGGTGCCACCTTCCTTTTCTACTGT
CCTTTTGATGAAGTGACAGATAGCTGGGCAATGGAATCCGAGGAGGTTTCCCGATATTACCCTTTGTTGA
AAAGTCTCAATAGCCCTTTGGTCTTCTGAGACTGTATCTTTGATATTCTTGGAGTAGACGAGAGTGTCGT
GCTCCACCATGTTCACATCAATCCACTTGCTTTGAAGACGTGGTTGGAACGTCTTCTTTTTCCACGATGC
TCCTCGTGGGTGGGGGTCCATCTTTGGGACCACTGTCGGCAGAGGCATCTTGAACGATAGCCTTTCCTTT
ATCGCAATGATGGCATTTGTAGGTGCCACCTTCCTTTTCTACTGTCCTTTTGATGAAGTGACAGATAGCT
GGGCAATGGAATCCGAGGAGGTTTCCCGATATTACCCTTTGTTGAAAAGTCTCAATAGCCCTTTGGTCTT
CTGAGACTGTATCTTTGATATTCTTGGAGTAGACGAGAGTGTCGTGCTCCACCATGTTGGCAAGCTGCTC
TAGCCAATACGCAAACCGAATTCAGAAATAAATTCAGCCTAATTCGGCGTTAATTCAGTACATTAAAAAC
GTCCGCAATGTGTTATTAAGTTGTCTAAGCGTCAATTTGTTTACACCACAATATATCCTGCCACCAGCCA
GCCAACAGCTCCCCGACCGGCAGCTCGGCACAAAATCACCACTCGATACAGGCAGCCCATCAGTCCGGGA
CGGCGTCAGCGGGAGAGCCGTTGTAAGGCGGCAGACTTTGCTCATGTTACCGATGCTATTCGGAAGAACG
GCAACTAAGCTGCCGGGTTTGAAACACGGATGATCTCGCGGAGGGTAGCATGTTGATTGTAACGATGACA
GAGCGTTGCTGCCTGTGATCAATTCGGGCACGAACCCAGTGGACATAAGCCTGTTCGGTTCGTAAGCTGT
AATGCAAGTAGCGTATGCGCTCACGCAACTGGTCCAGAACCTTGACCGAACGCAGCGGTGGTAACGGCGC
AGTGGCGGTTTTCATGGCTTGTTATGACTGTTTTTTTGGGGTACAGTCTATGCCTCGGGCATCCAAGCAG
CAAGCGCGTTACGCCGTGGGTCGATGTTTGATGTTATGGAGCAGCAACGATGTTACGCAGCAGGGCAGTC
GCCCTAAAACAAAGTTAAACATCATGGGGGAAGCGGTGATCGCCGAAGTATCGACTCAACTATCAGAGGT
AGTTGGCGTCATCGAGCGCCATCTCGAACCGACGTTGCTGGCCGTACATTTGTACGGCTCCGCAGTGGAT
GGCGGCCTGAAGCCACACAGTGATATTGATTTGCTGGTTACGGTGACCGTAAGGCTTGATGAAACAACGC
GGCGAGCTTTGATCAACGACCTTTTGGAAACTTCGGCTTCCCCTGGAGAGAGCGAGATTCTCCGCGCTGT
AGAAGTCACCATTGTTGTGCACGACGACATCATTCCGTGGCGTTATCCAGCTAAGCGCGAACTGCAATTT
GGAGAATGGCAGCGCAATGACATTCTTGCAGGTATCTTCGAGCCAGCCACGATCGACATTGATCTGGCTA
TCTTGCTGACAAAAGCAAGAGAACATAGCGTTGCCTTGGTAGGTCCAGCGGCGGAGGAACTCTTTGATCC
GGTTCCTGAACAGGATCTATTTGAGGCGCTAAATGAAACCTTAACGCTATGGAACTCGCCGCCCGACTGG
GCTGGCGATGAGCGAAATGTAGTGCTTACGTTGTCCCGCATTTGGTACAGCGCAGTAACCGGCAAAATCG
CGCCGAAGGATGTCGCTGCCGACTGGGCAATGGAGCGCCTGCCGGCCCAGTATCAGCCCGTCATACTTGA
AGCTAGACAGGCTTATCTTGGACAAGAAGAAGATCGCTTGGCCTCGCGCGCAGATCAGTTGGAAGAATTT
GTCCACTACGTGAAAGGCGAGATCACCAAGGTAGTCGGCAAATAATGTCTAGCTAGAAATTCGTTCAAGC
CGACGCCGCTTCGCGGCGCGGCTTAACTCAAGCGTTAGATGCACTAAGCACATAATTGCTCACAGCCAAA
CTATCAGGTCAAGTCTGCTTTTATTATTTTTAAGCGTGCATAATAAGCCCTACACAAATTGGGAGATATA
TCATGCATGACCAAAATCCCTTAACGTGAGTTTTCGTTCCACTGAGCGTCAGACCCCGTAGAAAAGATCA
AAGGATCTTCTTGAGATCCTTTTTTTCTGCGCGTAATCTGCTGCTTGCAAACAAAAAAACCACCGCTACC
AGCGGTGGTTTGTTTGCCGGATCAAGAGCTACCAACTCTTTTTCCGAAGGTAACTGGCTTCAGCAGAGCG
CAGATACCAAATACTGTCCTTCTAGTGTAGCCGTAGTTAGGCCACCACTTCAAGAACTCTGTAGCACCGC
CTACATACCTCGCTCTGCTAATCCTGTTACCAGTGGCTGCTGCCAGTGGCGATAAGTCGTGTCTTACCGG
GTTGGACTCAAGACGATAGTTACCGGATAAGGCGCAGCGGTCGGGCTGAACGGGGGGTTCGTGCACACAG
CCCAGCTTGGAGCGAACGACCTACACCGAACTGAGATACCTACAGCGTGAGCTATGAGAAAGCGCCACGC
TTCCCGAAGGGAGAAAGGCGGACAGGTATCCGGTAAGCGGCAGGGTCGGAACAGGAGAGCGCACGAGGGA
GCTTCCAGGGGGAAACGCCTGGTATCTTTATAGTCCTGTCGGGTTTCGCCACCTCTGACTTGAGCGTCGA
TTTTTGTGATGCTCGTCAGGGGGGCGGAGCCTATGGAAAAACGCCAGCAACGCGGCCTTTTTACGGTTCC
TGGCCTTTTGCTGGCCTTTTGCTCACATGTTCTTTCCTGCGTTATCCCCTGATTCTGTGGATAACCGTAT
TACCGCCTTTGAGTGAGCTGATACCGCTCGCCGCAGCCGAACGACCGAGCGCAGCGAGTCAGTGAGCGAG
GAAGCGGAAGAGCGCCTGATGCGGTATTTTCTCCTTACGCATCTGTGCGGTATTTCACACCGCATATGGT
GCACTCTCAGTACAATCTGCTCTGATGCCGCATAGTTAAGCCAGTATACACTCCGCTATCGCTACGTGAC
TGGGTCATGGCTGCGCCCCGACACCCGCCAACACCCGCTGACGCGCCCTGACGGGCTTGTCTGCTCCCGG
CATCCGCTTACAGACAAGCTGTGACCGTCTCCGGGAGCTGCATGTGTCAGAGGTTTTCACCGTCATCACC
GAAACGCGCGAGGCAGGGTGCCTTGATGTGGGCGCCGGCGGTCGAGTGGCGACGGCGCGGCTTGTCCGCG
CCCTGGTAGATTGCCTGGCCGTAGGCCAGCCATTTTTGAGCGGCCAGCGGCCGCGATAGGCCGACGCGAA
GCGGCGGGGCGTAGGGAGCGCAGCGACCGAAGGGTAGGCGCTTTTTGCAGCTCTTCGGCTGTGCGCTGGC
CAGACAGTTATGCACAGGCCAGGCGGGTTTTAAGAGTTTTAATAAGTTTTAAAGAGTTTTAGGCGGAAAA
ATCGCCTTTTTTCTCTTTTATATCAGTCACTTACATGTGTGACCGGTTCCCAATGTACGGCTTTGGGTTC
CCAATGTACGGGTTCCGGTTCCCAATGTACGGCTTTGGGTTCCCAATGTACGTGCTATCCACAGGAAAGA
GACCTTTTCGACCTTTTTCCCCTGCTAGGGCAATTTGCCCTAGCATCTGCTCCGTACATTAGGAACCGGC
GGATGCTTCGCCCTCGATCAGGTTGCGGTAGCGCATGACTAGGATCGGGCCAGCCTGCCCCGCCTCCTCC
TTCAAATCGTACTCCGGCAGGTCATTTGACCCGATCAGCTTGCGCACGGTGAAACAGAACTTCTTGAACT
CTCCGGCGCTGCCACTGCGTTCGTAGATCGTCTTGAACAACCATCTGGCTTCTGCCTTGCCTGCGGCGCG
GCGTGCCAGGCGGTAGAGAAAACGGCCGATGCCGGGATCGATCAAAAAGTAATCGGGGTGAACCGTCAGC
ACGTCCGGGTTCTTGCCTTCTGTGATCTCGCGGTACATCCAATCAGCTAGCTCGATCTCGATGTACTCCG
GCCGCCCGGTTTCGCTCTTTACGATCTTGTAGCGGCTAATCAAGGCTTCACCCTCGGATACCGTCACCAG
GCGGCCGTTCTTGGCCTTCTTCGTACGCTGCATGGCAACGTGCGTGGTGTTTAACCGAATGCAGGTTTCT
ACCAGGTCGTCTTTCTGCTTTCCGCCATCGGCTCGCCGGCAGAACTTGAGTACGTCCGCAACGTGTGGAC
GGAACACGCGGCCGGGCTTGTCTCCCTTCCCTTCCCGGTATCGGTTCATGGATTCGGTTAGATGGGAAAC
CGCCATCAGTACCAGGTCGTAATCCCACACACTGGCCATGCCGGCCGGCCCTGCGGAAACCTCTACGTGC
CCGTCTGGAAGCTCGTAGCGGATCACCTCGCCAGCTCGTCGGTCACGCTTCGACAGACGGAAAACGGCCA
CGTCCATGATGCTGCGACTATCGCGGGTGCCCACGTCATAGAGCATCGGAACGAAAAAATCTGGTTGCTC
GTCGCCCTTGGGCGGCTTCCTAATCGACGGCGCACCGGCTGCCGGCGGTTGCCGGGATTCTTTGCGGATT
CGATCAGCGGCCGCTTGCCACGATTCACCGGGGCGTGCTTCTGCCTCGATGCGTTGCCGCTGGGCGGCCT
GCGCGGCCTTCAACTTCTCCACCAGGTCATCACCCAGCGCCGCGCCGATTTGTACCGGGCCGGATGGTTT
GCGACCGCTCACGCCGATTCCTCGGGCTTGGGGGTTCCAGTGCCATTGCAGGGCCGGCAGACAACCCAGC
CGCTTACGCCTGGCCAACCGCCCGTTCCTCCACACATGGGGCATTCCACGGCGTCGGTGCCTGGTTGTTC
TTGATTTTCCATGCCGCCTCCTTTAGCCGCTAAAATTCATCTACTCATTTATTCATTTGCTCATTTACTC
TGGTAGCTGCGCGATGTATTCAGATAGCAGCTCGGTAATGGTCTTGCCTTGGCGTACCGCGTACATCTTC
AGCTTGGTGTGATCCTCCGCCGGCAACTGAAAGTTGACCCGCTTCATGGCTGGCGTGTCTGCCAGGCTGG
CCAACGTTGCAGCCTTGCTGCTGCGTGCGCTCGGACGGCCGGCACTTAGCGTGTTTGTGCTTTTGCTCAT
TTTCTCTTTACCTCATTAACTCAAATGAGTTTTGATTTAATTTCAGCGGCCAGCGCCTGGACCTCGCGGG
CAGCGTCGCCCTCGGGTTCTGATTCAAGAACGGTTGTGCCGGCGGCGGCAGTGCCTGGGTAGCTCACGCG
CTGCGTGATACGGGACTCAAGAATGGGCAGCTCGTACCCGGCCAGCGCCTCGGCAACCTCACCGCCGATG
CGCGTGCCTTTGATCGCCCGCGACACGACAAAGGCCGCTTGTAGCCTTCCATCCGTGACCTCAATGCGCT
GCTTAACCAGCTCCACCAGGTCGGCGGTGGCCCATATGTCGTAAGGGCTTGGCTGCACCGGAATCAGCAC
GAAGTCGGCTGCCTTGATCGCGGACACAGCCAAGTCCGCCGCCTGGGGCGCTCCGTCGATCACTACGAAG
TCGCGCCGGCCGATGGCCTTCACGTCGCGGTCAATCGTCGGGCGGTCGATGCCGACAACGGTTAGCGGTT
GATCTTCCCGCACGGCCGCCCAATCGCGGGCACTGCCCTGGGGATCGGAATCGACTAACAGAACATCGGC
CCCGGCGAGTTGCAGGGCGCGGGCTAGATGGGTTGCGATGGTCGTCTTGCCTGACCCGCCTTTCTGGTTA
AGTACAGCGATAACCTTCATGCGTTCCCCTTGCGTATTTGTTTATTTACTCATCGCATCATATACGCAGC
GACCGCATGACGCAAGCTGTTTTACTCAAATACACATCACCTTTTTAGACGGCGGCGCTCGGTTTCTTCA
GCGGCCAAGCTGGCCGGCCAGGCCGCCAGCTTGGCATCAGACAAACCGGCCAGGATTTCATGCAGCCGCA
CGGTTGAGACGTGCGCGGGCGGCTCGAACACGTACCCGGCCGCGATCATCTCCGCCTCGATCTCTTCGGT
AATGAAAAACGGTTCGTCCTGGCCGTCCTGGTGCGGTTTCATGCTTGTTCCTCTTGGCGTTCATTCTCGG
CGGCCGCCAGGGCGTCGGCCTCGGTCAATGCGTCCTCACGGAAGGCACCGCGCCGCCTGGCCTCGGTGGG
CGTCACTTCCTCGCTGCGCTCAAGTGCGCGGTACAGGGTCGAGCGATGCACGCCAAGCAGTGCAGCCGCC
TCTTTCACGGTGCGGCCTTCCTGGTCGATCAGCTCGCGGGCGTGCGCGATCTGTGCCGGGGTGAGGGTAG
GGCGGGGGCCAAACTTCACGCCTCGGGCCTTGGCGGCCTCGCGCCCGCTCCGGGTGCGGTCGATGATTAG
GGAACGCTCGAACTCGGCAATGCCGGCGAACACGGTCAACACCATGCGGCCGGCCGGCGTGGTGGTGTCG
GCCCACGGCTCTGCCAGGCTACGCAGGCCCGCGCCGGCCTCCTGGATGCGCTCGGCAATGTCCAGTAGGT
CGCGGGTGCTGCGGGCCAGGCGGTCTAGCCTGGTCACTGTCACAACGTCGCCAGGGCGTAGGTGGTCAAG
CATCCTGGCCAGCTCCGGGCGGTCGCGCCTGGTGCCGGTGATCTTCTCGGAAAACAGCTTGGTGCAGCCG
GCCGCGTGCAGTTCGGCCCGTTGGTTGGTCAAGTCCTGGTCGTCGGTGCTGACGCGGGCATAGCCCAGCA
GGCCAGCGGCGGCGCTCTTGTTCATGGCGTAATGTCTCCGGTTCTAGTCGCAAGTATTCTACTTTATGCG
ACTAAAACACGCGACAAGAAAACGCCAGGAAAAGGGCAGGGCGGCAGCCTGTCGCGTAACTTAGGACTTG
TGCGACATGTCGTTTTCAGAAGACGGCTGCACTGAACGTCAGAAGCCGACTGCACTATAGCAGCGGAGGG
GTTGGATCAAAGTACTTTGATCCCGAGGGGAACCCTGTGGTTGGCATGCACATACAAATGGACGAACGGA
TAAACCT
Features (pLannotate 1.2.2; 28 found; start..end, strand, type, name):
     54..78      -  misc_feature   RB T-DNA repeat: right border repeat from nopaline C58 T-DNA
    144..298     -  CDS            lacZα (fragment): LacZα fragment of β-galactosidase; lacZ fragment
   2057..2181    +  protein_bind   attR1: mutant version of attR; recombination site for the Gateway® LR reaction LR Clonase™
   2218..2248    +  promoter       lac UV5 promoter: E. coli lac promoter with an "up" mutation
   2272..2301    +  promoter       cat promoter (fragment): promoter of the E. coli cat gene encoding chloramphenicol acetyltransferase
   2302..2961    +  CDS            CmR: chloramphenicol acetyltransferase; cat; confers resistance to chloramphenicol
   3140..3298    +  CDS            ccdA (fragment): CCDA_ECO57 - Also known as H, letA. Experimental evidence at protein level: Swiss-Prot protein existence level 1. Antitoxin component of a type II toxin-antitoxin (TA) system which inhibits the post-segregational killing (PSK) of plasmid-free cells, also referred to as a plasmid addiction system. Binds to and blocks the activity of CcdB; will also remove bound CcdB protein from the CcdB-GyrA complex by forming a CcdA-CcdB complex, a process termed rejuvenation. Functions as a transcriptional corepressor for the ccdAB operon, repression also requires CcdB (By similarity). From Escherichia coli
   3303..3608    +  CDS            ccdB: CcdB, a bacterial toxin that poisons DNA gyrase; ccdB; Plasmids containing the ccdB gene cannot be propagated in standard E. coli strains.
   3649..3773    -  protein_bind   attR2: mutant version of attR; recombination site for the Gateway® LR reaction LR Clonase™
   3805..4497    +  CDS            TagRFP: TagRFP is a basic (constitutively fluorescent) red fluorescent protein published in 2007, derived from Entacmaea quadricolor. It has very low acid sensitivity.
   4522..4774    +  terminator     NOS terminator: nopaline synthase terminator and poly(A) signal
   4830..4852    -  protein_bind   lac operator (fragment): The lac repressor binds to the lac operator to inhibit transcription in E. coli. This inhibition can be relieved by adding lactose or isopropyl-β-D-thiogalactopyranoside (IPTG). lac repressor encoded by lacI
   4856..4886    -  promoter       lac promoter: promoter for the E. coli lac operon
   4901..4922    -  protein_bind   CAP binding site: CAP binding activates transcription in the presence of cAMP. E. coli catabolite activator protein
   5007..5181    -  polyA_signal   CaMV poly(A) signal: cauliflower mosaic virus polyadenylation signal
   5238..6030    -  CDS            NeoR/KanR (fragment): aminoglycoside phosphotransferase from Tn5; aph(3')-II (or nptII); confers resistance to neomycin, kanamycin, and G418 (Geneticin®)
   6098..6774    -  promoter       CaMV 35S promoter (enhanced): cauliflower mosaic virus 35S promoter with a duplicated enhancer region
   6969..6993    -  misc_feature   LB T-DNA repeat: left border repeat from nopaline C58 T-DNA
   7252..7275    +  promoter       Pc promoter (fragment): intI1 (promoter lies within the coding sequence); class 1 integron promoter
   7451..7507    +  CDS            GmR (fragment): gentamycin acetyltransferase; aacC1; confers resistance to gentamycin
   7518..8305    +  CDS            SmR (fragment): aminoglycoside adenylyltransferase (Murphy, 1985); aadA; confers resistance to spectinomycin and streptomycin
   8551..9139    +  rep_origin     ori: high-copy-number ColE1/pMB1/pBR322/pUC origin of replication
   9325..9465    -  misc_feature   bom: basis of mobility region from pBR322
   9567..9606    -  CDS            rop (fragment): Rop protein, which maintains plasmids at low copy number; rop
   9809..10003   -  rep_origin     pVS1 oriV: origin of replication for the Pseudomonas plasmid pVS1 (Heeb et al., 2000)
  10069..11142   -  CDS            pVS1 RepA: replication protein from the Pseudomonas plasmid pVS1 (Heeb et al., 2000)
  11571..12200   -  CDS            pVS1 StaA: stability protein from the Pseudomonas plasmid pVS1 (Heeb et al., 2000)
  12760..13161   -  CDS            Y4CG_SINFN (fragment): Protein inferred from homology: Swiss-Prot protein existence level 3. From Sinorhizobium fredii (strain NBRC 101917 / NGR234).
