[The description below was written by a language model from this plasmid's Addgene catalogue record and pLannotate feature annotations shown in this document.]
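Description:
pMpGWB427 is an empty Gateway destination binary vector built on the pMpGWB400 backbone for Agrobacterium-mediated transformation of the liverwort Marchantia polymorpha and other plants. Outside the T-DNA, it carries a high-copy ColE1/pUC-type origin with the pBR322 bom region for replication in E. coli. The pVS1 oriV, RepA and StaA functions allow stable maintenance in Agrobacterium. An aadA gene provides bacterial selection on spectinomycin. Because the unrecombined Gateway cassette contains the gyrase toxin gene ccdB, the empty vector is propagated in a ccdB-tolerant strain (DB3.1). The cassette's chloramphenicol resistance gene supplies a second selection.

Between the nopaline-type right and left T-DNA borders lie two units. The first is the attR1–CmR–ccdB–attR2 cassette, followed directly by the TagRFP coding sequence and a NOS terminator. An LR reaction with an entry clone replaces the cassette with the sequence of interest, which, if cloned in frame without a stop codon, is expressed as a C-terminal fusion to the red fluorescent protein. The feature table annotates no plant promoter upstream of attR1, although roughly 1.7 kb between the lacZα remnant and attR1 is unannotated. The record does not state what, if anything, drives expression of the fusion. The second unit, in the opposite orientation, is an nptII gene under an enhanced CaMV 35S promoter with a CaMV polyadenylation signal, allowing G418 selection of transformed plant tissue.

The vector belongs to a series offering four different plant selection markers. It is suited to red fluorescent tagging for protein localisation or expression studies.
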