Addgene plasmid #68692: pMpGWB427
Purpose: (Empty Backbone) Gateway binary vector designed for transgenic research with Marchantia polymorpha as well as other plants
Depositing lab: Takayuki Kohchi. Depositing organization: Kyoto University, Graduate School of Biostudies. Publication: Development of Gateway Binary Vector Series with Four Different Selection Markers for the Liverwort Marchantia polymorpha. Ishizaki K, Nishihama R, Ueda M, Inoue K, Ishida S, Nishimura Y, Shikanai T, Kohchi T. PLoS One. 2015 Sep 25;10(9):e0138876. doi: 10.1371/journal.pone.0138876. eCollection 2015. PONE-D-15-25288 PubMed 26406247.
Backbone
  Vector backbone: pMpGWB400
  Backbone manufacturer: Kohchi Lab., Kyoto University
  Backbone size (bp): 9287
  Modifications to backbone: Coding sequence for TagRFP is cloned downstream of the Gateway cassette.
  Vector type: Plant Expression
  Selectable markers: Neomycin (select with G418)
  Tag / fusion protein: TagRFP (C terminal on insert)
Growth in bacteria
  Bacterial resistance: Chloramphenicol and Spectinomycin, 25 & 50 μg/mL
  Growth temperature: 37°C
  Growth strain: DB3.1
  Copy number: High Copy
Gene/Insert
  Cloning method: Gateway Cloning
Resource information
  A portion of this plasmid was derived from a plasmid made by: The Gateway cassette was provided by Tsuyoshi Nakagawa at Shimane University, Japan.
Terms and licenses: Academic/Nonprofit Terms; Industry Terms: Not Available to Industry
How to cite: pMpGWB427 was a gift from Takayuki Kohchi (Addgene plasmid # 68692 ; http://n2t.net/addgene:68692 ; RRID:Addgene_68692)
