>Addgene plasmid #68692 | pMpGWB427 | addgene partial sequence | sequence record 128944 | ccdB-Fwd 5'-GCATGATGACCACCGATATG-3'
GGGGAATATAAATGTCAGGCTCCCTTATACACAGCCAGTCTGCAGGTCGACCATAGTGACTGGATATGTT
GTGTTTTACAGTATTATGTAGTCTGTTTTTTATGCAAAATCTAATTTAATATATTGATATTTATATCATT
TTACGTTTCTCGTTCAGCTTTCTTGTACAAAGTGGTTGATAACAGCGCTGGAGGCTCCGGTGGGAGCATG
AGCGAGCTGATTAAGGAGAACATGCACATGAAGCTGTACATGGAGGGCACCGTGAACAACCACCACTTCA
AGTGCACATCCGAGGG
