>Addgene plasmid #68692 | pMpGWB427 | addgene partial sequence | sequence record 130263 | GW-5 5'-AATCTCGCCGGATCCTAACT-3'
AAGCCTGGGGTGCCTAATGCGGCCCCTCGAGGGGCCGCCATAGTGACTGGATATGTTGTGTTTTACAGTA
TTATGTAGTCTGTTTTTTATGCAAAATCTAATTTAATATATTGATATTTATATCATTTTACGTTTCTCGT
TCAGCTTTTTTGTACAAACTTGTTGATAACTCTAGTCAACCTTTCTGCAGGCACATCAATACTGTTGAGG
CAACACCCATAGAAGCACGGAACCAAGGAGCACCGACGTCCATAGCACACAGCCAACCTCGCTGACCTTC
GACTCCTCTTCAAGTCAAGGATAGACAAATCTATCATGCAGGAAACTTACGAGGCACCTCCGCACCAGAG
ACCGAACTGAACACCTTACCGAGATAACAGGACTGACCAAAGTGGGATGTACTTGGCTAAAACGAACCTA
AAAAATCACTCGCTCGAGGCCCCAATCGACACCACGTAAAAGCTCCAGTCGGGTTTCAGGTCTAGACAAT
CACAATATCGAGCAATCGTAACGACGTACAGAGACGAGGGCACAAGGCGCATACCAGAAGACAAGATGCA
GCTCTTCGATGTCGATGCTCTCCACGCAAGAGAGAAAGAAGTGAAAGGAACTCTAGGGTTGCGGCGATCG
ATTTTAA
